Addgene plasmid #159965: AAV-CMV-NLS-mTurquoise2dC11-408LOV2-Ja(delta)-NES21-WPRE
Purpose: optoNES construct with modified mTurquoise2-LOV2 RET
Depositing lab: Michael Courtney. Depositing organization: Turku Bioscience Centre. Publication: Resonance energy transfer sensitises and monitors in situ switching of LOV2-based optogenetic actuators. Li LL, Klein FM, Li Greci L, Popinigis A, Freudenberg F, Courtney MJ. Nat Commun. 2020 Oct 9;11(1):5107. doi: 10.1038/s41467-020-18816-8. PubMed 33037199.
Backbone
  Vector backbone: AAV
  Backbone size w/o insert (bp): 4651
  Vector type: Mammalian Expression, AAV
Growth in bacteria
  Bacterial resistance: Ampicillin, 100 μg/mL
  Growth temperature: 37°C
  Growth strain: NEB Stable
  Copy number: High Copy
Gene/Insert
  Gene/Insert name: NLS-mTurquoise2dC11-408LOV2-Ja(delta)-NES21
  Species: Synthetic
  Insert size (bp): 1250
  Mutation: synthetic
  Promoter: CMV-IE
  Cloning method: Restriction Enzyme; 5′ cloning site multiple; modular (not destroyed); 3′ cloning site multiple; modular (unknown if destroyed)
  Sequencing primers: 5′ 491-511; 3′ WPRE-
Terms and licenses: Academic/Nonprofit Terms; Industry Terms: Not Available to Industry
Depositor comments: Constructs are multipart, modular and generated iteratively.
How to cite: AAV-CMV-NLS-mTurquoise2dC11-408LOV2-Ja(delta)-NES21-WPRE was a gift from Michael Courtney (Addgene plasmid # 159965 ; http://n2t.net/addgene:159965 ; RRID:Addgene_159965)
