[The description below was written by a language model from this plasmid's Addgene catalogue record and pLannotate feature annotations shown in this document.]
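Description:
AAV-CMV-NLS-mTurquoise2dC11-408LOV2-Ja(delta)-NES21-WPRE is an AAV transfer plasmid for mammalian expression of a synthetic optogenetic nuclear-export ("optoNES") protein. It is maintained in bacteria through a high-copy ColE1/pUC-type origin with ampicillin resistance (bla), and it also carries an f1 phage origin. The expression cassette lies between AAV2 inverted terminal repeats, which allow the intervening DNA to be packaged into recombinant AAV particles. In the sequenced record the downstream ITR is annotated intact, while the upstream one is detected only as short fragments. This may reflect the difficulty of sequencing or annotating these repeats rather than a real truncation.

Transcription is driven by the human CMV immediate-early enhancer and promoter. It is followed by a WPRE, which enhances transcript stability and expression, and a human growth hormone polyadenylation signal. The roughly 1.25 kb synthetic insert, as named, encodes a nuclear localisation signal, the cyan fluorescent protein mTurquoise2 (the "dC11" label suggests a C-terminal truncation), a LOV2 photosensory domain with a modified Jα helix, and a nuclear export signal (NES21). The automated annotation labels these two domains as an enhanced cyan GFP variant and as miniSOG, which are best-match homologues: miniSOG is itself a LOV2-derived flavoprotein.

In LOV2-based designs of this kind, blue light typically undocks the Jα helix and exposes the caged export signal, shifting the protein from nucleus to cytoplasm. The record states that the fusion has a modified mTurquoise2-LOV2 resonance energy transfer arrangement, and the associated work concerns using such transfer to sensitise and monitor LOV2 switching in situ. The depositor notes that the constructs are modular and were built iteratively.
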