Features (pLannotate 1.2.2; 17 found; start..end, strand, type, name):
     12..39      +  repeat_region  AAV2 ITR (fragment): inverted terminal repeat of adeno-associated virus serotype 2 inverted
     68..95      +  repeat_region  AAV2 ITR (fragment): inverted terminal repeat of adeno-associated virus serotype 2 inverted
    205..508     +  enhancer       CMV enhancer: human cytomegalovirus immediate early enhancer
    509..712     +  promoter       CMV promoter: human cytomegalovirus (CMV) immediate early promoter
    790..1467    +  CDS            Enhanced Cyan-Emitting GFP: Enhanced Cyan-Emitting GFP is a basic (constitutively fluorescent) cyan fluorescent protein published in 2002, derived from Aequorea victoria.
   1477..1794    +  CDS            miniSOG: miniSOG is a basic (constitutively fluorescent) cyan fluorescent protein published in 2011, derived from Arabidopsis thaliana. It requires the cofactor flavin for fluorescence.
   1931..2519    +  misc_feature   WPRE: woodchuck hepatitis virus posttranscriptional regulatory element
   2527..2545    +  misc_feature   MCS (fragment): multiple cloning site
   2549..3025    +  polyA_signal   hGH poly(A) signal: human growth hormone polyadenylation signal
   3065..3205    +  repeat_region  AAV2 ITR: inverted terminal repeat of adeno-associated virus serotype 2 inverted
   3210..3261    -  misc_feature   bom (fragment): basis of mobility region from pBR322
   3280..3735    +  rep_origin     f1 ori (sequence partly withheld): f1 bacteriophage origin of replication; arrow indicates direction of (+) strand synthesis
   3736..3785    -  misc_feature   bom (fragment): basis of mobility region from pBR322
   3887..3922    -  CDS            rop (fragment): Rop protein, which maintains plasmids at low copy number; rop
   4017..4121    +  promoter       AmpR promoter: bla
   4122..4982    +  CDS            AmpR: β-lactamase; bla; confers resistance to ampicillin, carbenicillin, and related antibiotics
   5153..5741    +  rep_origin     ori: high-copy-number ColE1/pMB1/pBR322/pUC origin of replication
>Addgene plasmid #159965 | AAV-CMV-NLS-mTurquoise2dC11-408LOV2-Ja(delta)-NES21-WPRE | addgene full sequence | sequence record 315078 | Addgene NGS Result
CCTGCAGGCAGCTGCGCGCTCGCTCGCTCACTGAGGCCGCCCGGGCGTCGGGCGACCTTTGGTCGCCCGG
CCTCAGTGAGCGAGCGAGCGCGCAGAGAGGGAGTGGCCAACTCCATCACTAGGGGTTCCTGCGGCCGCAC
GCGTGTGTCTAGAATAGTAATCAATTACGGGGTCATTAGTTCATAGCCCATATATGGAGTTCCGCGTTAC
ATAACTTACGGTAAATGGCCCGCCTGGCTGACCGCCCAACGACCCCCGCCCATTGACGTCAATAATGACG
TATGTTCCCATAGTAACGCCAATAGGGACTTTCCATTGACGTCAATGGGTGGAGTATTTACGGTAAACTG
CCCACTTGGCAGTACATCAAGTGTATCATATGCCAAGTACGCCCCCTATTGACGTCAATGACGGTAAATG
GCCCGCCTGGCATTATGCCCAGTACATGACCTTATGGGACTTTCCTACTTGGCAGTACATCTACGTATTA
GTCATCGCTATTACCATGGTGATGCGGTTTTGGCAGTACATCAATGGGCGTGGATAGCGGTTTGACTCAC
GGGGATTTCCAAGTCTCCACCCCATTGACGTCAATGGGAGTTTGTTTTGGCACCAAAATCAACGGGACTT
TCCAAAATGTCGTAACAACTCCGCCCCATTGACGCAAATGGGCGGTAGGCGTGTACGGTGGGAGGTCTAT
ATAAGCAGAGCTGGTTTAGTGAACCGTCAGATCCGCTAGCCGCCACCATGGCCGCAGCAAAGCGCGTGAA
GCTGGACCTACCGGTCGTGAGCAAGGGCGAGGAGCTGTTCACCGGGGTGGTGCCCATCCTGGTCGAGCTG
GACGGCGACGTAAACGGCCACAAGTTCAGCGTGTCCGGCGAGGGCGAGGGCGATGCCACCTACGGCAAGC
TGACCCTGAAGTTCATCTGCACCACCGGCAAGCTGCCCGTGCCCTGGCCCACCCTCGTGACCACCCTGTC
CTGGGGCGTGCAGTGCTTCGCCCGCTACCCCGACCACATGAAGCAGCACGACTTCTTCAAGTCCGCCATG
CCCGAAGGCTACGTCCAGGAGCGCACCATCTTCTTCAAGGACGACGGCAACTACAAGACCCGCGCCGAGG
TGAAGTTCGAGGGCGACACCCTGGTGAACCGCATCGAGCTGAAGGGCATCGACTTCAAGGAGGACGGCAA
CATCCTGGGGCACAAGCTGGAGTACAACTACTTTAGCGACAACGTCTATATCACCGCCGACAAGCAGAAG
AACGGCATCAAGGCCAACTTCAAGATCCGCCACAACATCGAGGACGGCGGCGTGCAGCTCGCCGACCACT
ACCAGCAGAACACCCCCATCGGCGACGGCCCCGTGCTGCTGCCCGACAACCACTACCTGAGCACCCAGTC
CAAGCTTAGCAAAGACCCCAACGAGAAGCGCGATCACATGGTCCTGCTGGAGTTCGTGACCGCCGCCCTC
GAGAGAATCGAGAAAAACTTCGTCATCACCGACCCTAGACTGCCCGATAATCCTATCATCTTCGCCTCCG
ACTCATTTCTCCAGCTCACTGAGTACTCTCGGGAGGAAATTCTGGGCCGGAATTGCCGGTTCCTCCAGGG
ACCTGAAACCGATAGAGCCACTGTCCGAAAAATCCGGGATGCCATCGACAATCAGACTGAGGTGACCGTC
CAGCTCATCAATTACACCAAATCTGGCAAAAAATTCTGGAACCTGTTCCACCTCCAGCCTATGAGAGATC
AGAAGGGCGACGTCCAGTACTTTATTGGCGTCCAGCTGGATGGAACTGAACATGTGAGGGACGCTGCAGA
ACGAGAGGGCGTGATGCTCATCAAAAAAACCGCCGAAAACATCGATGAGCTGCTGAAGGAGCTGGCCGAC
CTGAACCTGGACTAGGGATCCGCGGCCGCTAGATAACTGAAATCAACCTCTGGATTACAAAATTTGTGAA
AGATTGACTGGTATTCTTAACTATGTTGCTCCTTTTACGCTATGTGGATACGCTGCTTTAATGCCTTTGT
ATCATGCTATTGCTTCCCGTATGGCCTTCATTTTCTCCTCCTTGTATAAATCCTGGTTGCTGTCTCTTTA
TGAGGAGTTGTGGCCCGTTGTCAGGCAACGTGGCGTGGTGTGCACTGTGTTTGCTGACGCAACCCCCACT
GGTTGGGGCATTGCCACCACCTGTCAGCTCCTTTCCGGGACTTTCGCTTTCCCCCTCCCTATTGCCACGG
CGGAACTCATCGCCGCCTGCCTTGCCCGCTGCTGGACAGGGGCTCGGCTGTTGGGCACTGACAATTCCGT
GGTGTTGTCGGGGAAATCATCGTCCTTTCCTTGGCTGCTCGCCTATGTTGCCACCTGGATTCTGCGCGGG
ACGTCCTTCTGCTACGTCCCTTCGGCCCTCAATCCAGCGGACCTTCCTTCCCGCGGCCTGCTGCCGGCTC
TGCGGCCTCTTCCGCGTCTTCGCCTTCGCCCTCAGACGAGTCGGATCTCCCTTTGGGCCGCCTCCCCGCA
TCGATTGTACCGCGGGCCCGGGATCTACGGGTGGCATCCCTGTGACCCCTCCCCAGTGCCTCTCCTGGCC
CTGGAAGTTGCCACTCCAGTGCCCACCAGCCTTGTCCTAATAAAATTAAGTTGCATCATTTTGTCTGACT
AGGTGTCCTTCTATAATATTATGGGGTGGAGGGGGGTGGTATGGAGCAAGGGGCAAGTTGGGAAGACAAC
CTGTAGGGCCTGCGGGGTCTATTGGGAACCAAGCTGGAGTGCAGTGGCACAATCTTGGCTCACTGCAATC
TCCGCCTCCTGGGTTCAAGCGATTCTCCTGCCTCAGCCTCCCGAGTTGTTGGGATTCCAGGCATGCATGA
CCAGGCTCAGCTAATTTTTGTTTTTTTGGTAGAGACGGGGTTTCACCATATTGGCCAGGCTGGTCTCCAA
CTCCTAATCTCAGGTGATCTACCCACCTTGGCCTCCCAAATTGCTGGGATTACAGGCGTGAACCACTGCT
CCCTTCCCTGTCCTTCTGATTTTGTAGGTAACCACGTGCGGACCGAGCGGCCGCAGGAACCCCTAGTGAT
GGAGTTGGCCACTCCCTCTCTGCGCGCTCGCTCGCTCACTGAGGCCGGGCGACCAAAGGTCGCCCGACGC
CCGGGCTTTGCCCGGGCGGCCTCAGTGAGCGAGCGAGCGCGCAGCTGCCTGCAGGGGCGCCTGATGCGGT
ATTTTCTCCTTACGCATCTGTGCGGTATTTCACACCGCATA
[95 nt withheld, positions 3262-3356]
T
[46 nt withheld, positions 3358-3403]
C
[141 nt withheld, positions 3405-3545]
CCTTTGACGTTGGAGTCCACGTTCTTT
[37 nt withheld, positions 3573-3609]
ACTCTATCTCGGGCTATTCTTTTGATTTATAAGGGATTTTGCCGATTTCGGTCTATTGGTTAAAAAATGA
GCTGATTTAACAAAAATTTAACGCGAATTTTAACAAAATATTAACGTTTACAATTTTATGGTGCACTCTC
AGTACAATCTGCTCTGATGCCGCATAGTTAAGCCAGCCCCGACACCCGCCAACACCCGCTGACGCGCCCT
GACGGGCTTGTCTGCTCCCGGCATCCGCTTACAGACAAGCTGTGACCGTCTCCGGGAGCTGCATGTGTCA
GAGGTTTTCACCGTCATCACCGAAACGCGCGAGACGAAAGGGCCTCGTGATACGCCTATTTTTATAGGTT
AATGTCATGATAATAATGGTTTCTTAGACGTCAGGTGGCACTTTTCGGGGAAATGTGCGCGGAACCCCTA
TTTGTTTATTTTTCTAAATACATTCAAATATGTATCCGCTCATGAGACAATAACCCTGATAAATGCTTCA
ATAATATTGAAAAAGGAAGAGTATGAGTATTCAACATTTCCGTGTCGCCCTTATTCCCTTTTTTGCGGCA
TTTTGCCTTCCTGTTTTTGCTCACCCAGAAACGCTGGTGAAAGTAAAAGATGCTGAAGATCAGTTGGGTG
CACGAGTGGGTTACATCGAACTGGATCTCAACAGCGGTAAGATCCTTGAGAGTTTTCGCCCCGAAGAACG
TTTTCCAATGATGAGCACTTTTAAAGTTCTGCTATGTGGCGCGGTATTATCCCGTATTGACGCCGGGCAA
GAGCAACTCGGTCGCCGCATACACTATTCTCAGAATGACTTGGTTGAGTACTCACCAGTCACAGAAAAGC
ATCTTACGGATGGCATGACAGTAAGAGAATTATGCAGTGCTGCCATAACCATGAGTGATAACACTGCGGC
CAACTTACTTCTGACAACGATCGGAGGACCGAAGGAGCTAACCGCTTTTTTGCACAACATGGGGGATCAT
GTAACTCGCCTTGATCGTTGGGAACCGGAGCTGAATGAAGCCATACCAAACGACGAGCGTGACACCACGA
TGCCTGTAGCAATGGCAACAACGTTGCGCAAACTATTAACTGGCGAACTACTTACTCTAGCTTCCCGGCA
ACAATTAATAGACTGGATGGAGGCGGATAAAGTTGCAGGACCACTTCTGCGCTCGGCCCTTCCGGCTGGC
TGGTTTATTGCTGATAAATCTGGAGCCGGTGAGCGTGGGTCTCGCGGTATCATTGCAGCACTGGGGCCAG
ATGGTAAGCCCTCCCGTATCGTAGTTATCTACACGACGGGGAGTCAGGCAACTATGGATGAACGAAATAG
ACAGATCGCTGAGATAGGTGCCTCACTGATTAAGCATTGGTAACTGTCAGACCAAGTTTACTCATATATA
CTTTAGATTGATTTAAAACTTCATTTTTAATTTAAAAGGATCTAGGTGAAGATCCTTTTTGATAATCTCA
TGACCAAAATCCCTTAACGTGAGTTTTCGTTCCACTGAGCGTCAGACCCCGTAGAAAAGATCAAAGGATC
TTCTTGAGATCCTTTTTTTCTGCGCGTAATCTGCTGCTTGCAAACAAAAAAACCACCGCTACCAGCGGTG
GTTTGTTTGCCGGATCAAGAGCTACCAACTCTTTTTCCGAAGGTAACTGGCTTCAGCAGAGCGCAGATAC
CAAATACTGTTCTTCTAGTGTAGCCGTAGTTAGGCCACCACTTCAAGAACTCTGTAGCACCGCCTACATA
CCTCGCTCTGCTAATCCTGTTACCAGTGGCTGCTGCCAGTGGCGATAAGTCGTGTCTTACCGGGTTGGAC
TCAAGACGATAGTTACCGGATAAGGCGCAGCGGTCGGGCTGAACGGGGGGTTCGTGCACACAGCCCAGCT
TGGAGCGAACGACCTACACCGAACTGAGATACCTACAGCGTGAGCTATGAGAAAGCGCCACGCTTCCCGA
AGGGAGAAAGGCGGACAGGTATCCGGTAAGCGGCAGGGTCGGAACAGGAGAGCGCACGAGGGAGCTTCCA
GGGGGAAACGCCTGGTATCTTTATAGTCCTGTCGGGTTTCGCCACCTCTGACTTGAGCGTCGATTTTTGT
GATGCTCGTCAGGGGGGCGGAGCCTATGGAAAAACGCCAGCAACGCGGCCTTTTTACGGTTCCTGGCCTT
TTGCTGGCCTTTTGCTCACATGT
